Addgene plasmid #138049: MYMH 69
Purpose: Encodes Ribosome Binding Site (RBS) variant using GFP as a reporter gene
Depositing lab: Meng How Tan. Depositing organization: Nanyang Technological University. Publication: An Expanded Synthetic Biology Toolkit for Gene Expression Control in Acetobacteraceae. Teh MY, Ooi KH, Danny Teo SX, Bin Mansoor ME, Shaun Lim WZ, Tan MH. ACS Synth Biol. 2019 Apr 19;8(4):708-723. doi: 10.1021/acssynbio.8b00168. Epub 2019 Mar 22. PubMed 30865830.
Backbone
  Vector backbone: pSEVA-331Bb
  Vector type: Bacterial Expression
Growth in bacteria
  Bacterial resistance: Chloramphenicol, 25 μg/mL
  Growth temperature: 37°C
  Growth strain: DH5alpha
  Copy number: High Copy
Gene/Insert
  Gene/Insert name: pSEVA-331Bb-12AG-GFP
  Species: Synthetic
  Mutation: AAA GAG GAG AAG
  Cloning method: Restriction Enzyme; 5′ cloning site Unknown (unknown if destroyed)
Terms and licenses: Academic/Nonprofit Terms; Industry Terms: Not Available to Industry
Depositor comments: High expression
How to cite: MYMH 69 was a gift from Meng How Tan (Addgene plasmid # 138049 ; http://n2t.net/addgene:138049 ; RRID:Addgene_138049)
