[The description below was written by a language model from this plasmid's Addgene catalogue record and pLannotate feature annotations shown in this document.]
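Description:
MYMH 69 is a bacterial expression plasmid built on pSEVA-331Bb, a BioBrick-compatible version of a SEVA broad-host-range vector. It is one member of a ribosome binding site (RBS) variant set from a synthetic biology toolkit for controlling gene expression in Acetobacteraceae. The 3.8 kb backbone replicates through the pBBR1 oriV together with its cognate Rep protein, a system that functions in many Gram-negative hosts. An incP oriT allows the plasmid to be mobilised by conjugation when transfer functions are supplied in trans. Selection is by chloramphenicol, conferred by the cat gene under its own promoter, and the record lists DH5alpha as the propagation strain. A lambda t0 terminator and an rrnB T1 terminator on the backbone insulate the cargo region from surrounding transcription.

The payload, named pSEVA-331Bb-12AG-GFP, sits between the BioBrick prefix and suffix. It consists of a short upstream regulatory region in which two lac operator sites are annotated, followed by the synthetic RBS variant, a fluorescent protein coding sequence, and a double terminator (rrnB T1 plus T7Te). No promoter is annotated for this cassette and the record does not name one. The operators suggest a lac-repressible promoter, but no lacI gene appears on the plasmid. The catalogue describes the reporter as GFP, whereas the automated annotation labels the open reading frame hfriFP, which may simply be a best-match assignment by the annotation tool. The "12AG" variant is recorded as a substitution within the RBS, and the depositor notes it as giving high expression. Fluorescence output serves as the readout of translation initiation strength, so the construct is suited to benchmarking or choosing RBS parts for tuned expression.
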