Features (pLannotate 1.2.2; 14 found; start..end, strand, type, name):
      4..98      +  terminator     lambda t0 terminator: transcription terminator from phage lambda
    146..248     +  promoter       cat promoter: promoter of the E. coli cat gene encoding chloramphenicol acetyltransferase
    249..905     +  CDS            cat: CAT_ECOLX - Experimental evidence at protein level: Swiss-Prot protein existence level 1. This enzyme is an effector of chloramphenicol resistance in bacteria. From Escherichia coli. This protein is used as a marker in many commonly used cloning vectors, such as pACYC184.
   1057..1165    +  oriT           oriT: incP origin of transfer
   1176..1838    -  CDS            pBBR1 Rep: replication protein for the broad-host-range plasmid pBBR1 from Bordetella bronchiseptica
   1839..2610    -  rep_origin     pBBR1 oriV: replication origin of the broad-host-range plasmid pBBR1 from Bordetella bronchiseptica; requires the pBBR1 Rep protein for replication
   2725..2811    -  terminator     rrnB T1 terminator: Escherichia coli rrnB; transcription terminator T1 from the E. coli rrnB gene
   2850..2871    +  misc_feature   BioBrick prefix: BioBrick prefix for parts that do not start with "ATG"
   2874..2890    +  protein_bind   lac operator: The lac repressor binds to the lac operator to inhibit transcription in E. coli. This inhibition can be relieved by adding lactose or isopropyl-β-D-thiogalactopyranoside (IPTG). lac repressor encoded by lacI
   2897..2913    +  protein_bind   lac operator: The lac repressor binds to the lac operator to inhibit transcription in E. coli. This inhibition can be relieved by adding lactose or isopropyl-β-D-thiogalactopyranoside (IPTG). lac repressor encoded by lacI
   2953..3666    +  CDS            hfriFP: hfriFP is a fluorescent protein published in 2013, derived from Herbaspirillum frisingense.
   3689..3760    +  terminator     rrnB T1 terminator: transcription terminator T1 from the E. coli rrnB gene
   3776..3803    +  terminator     T7Te terminator: phage T7 early transcription terminator
   3810..3830    +  misc_feature   BioBrick suffix: universal suffix for all parts
>Addgene plasmid #138049 | MYMH 69 | addgene full sequence | sequence record 274883 | Addgene NGS Result
TTGGACTCCTGTTGATAGATCCAGTAATGACCTCAGAACTCCATCTGGATTTGTTCAGAACGCTCGGTTG
CCGCCGGGCGTTTTTTATTGGTGAGAATCCAGGGGTCCCCAATAATTACGATTTAAATTGGCGAAAATGA
GACGTTGATCGGCACGTAAGAGGTTCCAACTTTCACCATAATGAAATAAGATCACTACCGGGCGTATTTT
TTGAGTTATCGAGATTTTCAGGAGCTAAGGAAGCTAAAATGGAGAAAAAAATCACTGGATATACCACCGT
TGATATATCCCAATGGCATCGTAAAGAACATTTTGAGGCATTTCAGTCAGTTGCTCAATGTACCTATAAC
CAGACCGTTCAGCTGGATATTACGGCCTTTTTAAAGACCGTAAAGAAAAATAAGCACAAGTTTTATCCGG
CCTTTATTCACATTCTTGCCCGCCTGATGAATGCTCATCCGGAATTTCGTATGGCAATGAAAGACGGTGA
GCTGGTGATATGGGATAGTGTTCACCCTTGTTACACCGTTTTCCATGAGCAAACTGAAACGTTTTCATCG
CTCTGGAGTGAATACCACGACGATTTCCGGCAGTTTCTACACATATATTCGCAAGATGTGGCGTGTTACG
GTGAAAACCTGGCCTATTTCCCTAAAGGGTTTATTGAGAATATGTTTTTCGTCTCAGCCAATCCCTGGGT
GAGTTTCACCAGTTTTGATTTAAACGTGGCCAATATGGACAACTTCTTCGCCCCCGTTTTCACCATGGGC
AAATATTATACGCAAGGCGACAAGGTGCTGATGCCGCTGGCGATTCAGGTTCATCATGCCGTTTGTGATG
GCTTCCATGTCGGCAGAATGCTTAATGAATTACAACAGTACTGCGATGAGTGGCAGGGCGGGGCGTAATT
TGACTTTTGTCCTTTTCCGCTGCATAACCCTGCTTCGGGGTCATTATAGCGATTTTTTCGGTATATCCAT
CCTTTTTCGCACGATATACAGGATTTTGCCAAAGGGTTCGTGTAGACTTTCCTTGGTGTATCCAACGGCG
TCAGCCGGGCAGGATAGGTGAAGTAGGCCCACCCGCGAGCGGGTGTTCCTTCTTCACTGTCCCTTATTCG
CACCTGGCGGTGCTCAACGGGAATCCTGCTCTGCGAGGCTGGCCGTAGGCCGGCCCTACCGGCGCGGCAG
CGTTACCCGTGTCGGCGGCTCCAACGGCTCGCCATCGTCCAGAAAACACGGCTCATCGGGCATCGGCAGG
CGCTGCTGCCCGCGCCGTTCCCATTCCTCCGTTTCGGTCAAGGCTGGCAGGTCTGGTTCCATGCCCGGAA
TGCCGGGCTGGCTGGGCGGCTCCTCGCCGGGGCCGGTCGGTAGTTGCTGCTCGCCCGGATACAGGGTCGG
GATGCGGCGCAGGTCGCCATGCCCCAACAGCGATTCGTCCTGGTCGTCGTGATCAACCACCACGGCGGCA
CTGAACACCGACAGGCGCAACTGGTCGCGGGGCTGGCCCCACGCCACGCGGTCATTGACCACGTAGGCCG
ACACGGTGCCGGGGCCGTTGAGCTTCACGACGGAGATCCAGCGCTCGGCCACCAAGTCCTTGACTGCGTA
TTGGACCGTCCGCAAAGAACGTCCGATGAGCTTGGAAAGTGTCTTCTGGCTGACCACCACGGCGTTCTGG
TGGCCCATCTGCGCCACGAGGTGATGCAGCAGCATTGCCGCCGTGGGTTTCCTCGCAATAAGCCCGGCCC
ACGCCTCATGCGCTTTGCGTTCCGTTTGCACCCAGTGACCGGGCTTGTTCTTGGCTTGAATGCCGATTTC
TCTGGACTGCGTGGCCATGCTTATCTCCATGCGGTAGGGGTGCCGCACGGTTGCGGCACCATGCGCAATC
AGCTGCAACTTTTCGGCAGCGCGACAACAATTATGCGTTGCGTAAAAGTGGCAGTCAATTACAGATTTTC
TTTAACCTACGCAATGAGCTATTGCGGGGGGTGCCGCAATGAGCTGTTGCGTACCCCCCTTTTTTAAGTT
GTTGATTTTTAAGTCTTTCGCATTTCGCCCTATATCTAGTTCTTTGGTGCCCAAAGAAGGGCACCCCTGC
GGGGTTCCCCCACGCCTTCGGCGCGGCTCCCCCTCCGGCAAAAAGTGGCCCCTCCGGGGCTTGTTGATCG
ACTGCGCGGCCTTCGGCCTTGCCCAAGGTGGCGCTGCCCCCTTGGAACCCCCGCACTCGCCGCCGTGAGG
CTCGGGGGGCAGGCGGGCGGGCTTCGCCCTTCGACTGCCCCCACTCGCATAGGCTTGGGTCGTTCCAGGC
GCGTCAAGGCCAAGCCGCTGCGCGGTCGCTGCGCGAGCCTTGACCCGCCTTCCACTTGGTGTCCAACCGG
CAAGCGAAGCGCGCAGGCCGCAGGCCGGAGGCTTTTCCCCAGAGAAAATTAAAAAAATTGATGGGGCAAG
GCCGCAGGCCGCGCAGTTGGAGCCGGTGGGTATGTGGTCGAAGGCTGGGTAGCCGGTGGGCAATCCCTGT
GGTCAAGCTCGTGGGCAGGCGCAGCCTGTCCATCAGCTTGTCCAGCAGGGTTGTCCACGGGCCGAGCGAA
GCGAGCCAGCCGGTGGCCGCTCGCGGCCATCGTCCACATATCCACGGGCTGGCAAGGGAGCGCAGCGACC
GCGCAGGGCGAAGCCCGGAGAGCAAGCCCGTAGGGGGGGCGCGCCCAGCTGTCTAGGGCGGCGGATTTGT
CCTACTCAGGAGAGCGTTCACCGACAAACAACAGATAAAACGAAAGGCCCAGTCTTTCGACTGAGCCTTT
CGTTTTATTTGATGCCTTTAATTAAAGCGGATAACAATTTCACACAGGAGAATTCGCGGCCGCTTCTAGA
GAATTGTGAGCGGATAACAATTGACATTGTGAGCGGATAACAAGATACTGAGCACATACTAGAGAAAGAG
GAGAAGTACTAGATGCGTAAAGGAGAAGAACTTTTCACTGGAGTTGTCCCAATTCTTGTTGAATTAGATG
GTGATGTTAATGGGCACAAATTTTCTGTCAGTGGAGAGGGTGAAGGTGATGCAACATACGGAAAACTTAC
CCTTAAATTTATTTGCACTACTGGAAAACTACCTGTTCCATGGCCAACACTTGTCACTACTTTCGGTTAT
GGTGTTCAATGCTTTGCGAGATACCCAGATCATATGAAACAGCATGACTTTTTCAAGAGTGCCATGCCCG
AAGGTTATGTACAGGAAAGAACTATATTTTTCAAAGATGACGGGAACTACAAGACACGTGCTGAAGTCAA
GTTTGAAGGTGATACCCTTGTTAATAGAATCGAGTTAAAAGGTATTGATTTTAAAGAAGATGGAAACATT
CTTGGACACAAATTGGAATACAACTATAACTCACACAATGTATACATCATGGCAGACAAACAAAAGAATG
GAATCAAAGTTAACTTCAAAATTAGACACAACATTGAAGATGGAAGCGTTCAACTAGCAGACCATTATCA
ACAAAATACTCCAATTGGCGATGGCCCTGTCCTTTTACCAGACAACCATTACCTGTCCACACAATCTGCC
CTTTCGAAAGATCCCAACGAAAAGAGAGACCACATGGTCCTTCTTGAGTTTGTAACAGCTGCTGGGATTA
CACATGGCATGGATGAACTATACAAATAATAATACTAGAGCCAGGCATCAAATAAAACGAAAGGCTCAGT
CGAAAGACTGGGCCTTTCGTTTTATCTGTTGTTTGTCGGTGAACGCTCTCTACTAGAGTCACACTGGCTC
ACCTTCGGGTGGGCCTTTCTGCGTTTATATACTAGTAGCGGCCGCTGCAGC
